Addgene plasmid #110655: pUCHR-mClover-smAID-P2A-CD5HA2-bglpA
Purpose: Lentiviral vector expressing cell surface HA-tag and monomeric GFP C-terminaly fused with auxin inducible degron
Depositing lab: Dmitriy Mazurov. Depositing organization: Institute of Gene Biology (RAS). Publication: Isolation of gene-edited cells via knock-in of short glycophosphatidylinositol-anchored epitope tags. Zotova A, Pichugin A, Atemasova A, Knyazhanskaya E, Lopatukhina E, Mitkin N, Holmuhamedov E, Gottikh M, Kuprash D, Filatov A, Mazurov D. Sci Rep. 2019 Feb 28;9(1):3132. doi: 10.1038/s41598-019-40219-z. PubMed 30816313.
Backbone
  Vector backbone: pUCHR
  Total vector size (bp): 7558
  Vector type: Lentiviral
Growth in bacteria
  Bacterial resistance: Ampicillin, 100 μg/mL
  Growth temperature: 37°C
  Growth strain: NEB Stable
  Copy number: High Copy
Gene/Insert
  Gene/Insert name: mClover-AID-P2A-CD5HA2-bglpA
  Species: H. sapiens (human), Synthetic
  Insert size (bp): 1191
  Promoter: CMV
  Cloning method: Restriction Enzyme; 5′ cloning site EcoR I (not destroyed); 3′ cloning site Psp XI (not destroyed)
  Sequencing primers: 5′ CCACGCTGTTTTGACCTCCATAG; 3′ GTGGCTAAGATCTACAGCTGCC
Terms and licenses: Academic/Nonprofit Terms; Industry Terms: Not Available to Industry
How to cite: pUCHR-mClover-smAID-P2A-CD5HA2-bglpA was a gift from Dmitriy Mazurov (Addgene plasmid # 110655 ; http://n2t.net/addgene:110655 ; RRID:Addgene_110655)
