[The description below was written by a language model from this plasmid's Addgene catalogue record and pLannotate feature annotations shown in this document.]
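Description:
pUCHR-mClover-smAID-P2A-CD5HA2-bglpA is an HIV-1-based lentiviral transfer vector of about 7.6 kb built on the pUCHR backbone. It is propagated in E. coli as a high-copy plasmid through a ColE1/pUC-type origin and selected with ampicillin via the β-lactamase gene. The backbone also carries pUC-derived lac remnants and an SV40 origin. The viral portion contains LTR sequences at both ends, flanked by nef-derived fragments. It also includes the Ψ packaging signal running into a gag fragment, the Rev response element for Rev-dependent export of the genomic RNA, and the cPPT/CTS element, which aids nuclear import and transduction. No packaging genes are intact, so viral proteins must be supplied in trans to make particles.

The payload, cloned between EcoRI and PspXI sites, is driven by the CMV immediate-early enhancer and promoter. It encodes the green fluorescent protein Clover (mClover) fused at its C-terminus to a shortened auxin-inducible degron derived from Arabidopsis IAA17, which allows auxin-triggered degradation when TIR1 is present. According to the construct name, a P2A self-cleaving peptide follows, although it is not annotated in the feature tables. It separates the reporter from CD5HA2, which the annotation identifies as CD52-derived sequence and the record describes as a cell-surface HA tag. The associated publication concerns short GPI-anchored epitope tags. A short poly(A) signal, called bglpA in the name and annotated as synthetic, ends the cassette.

One transcript thus yields a degradable fluorescent marker and a surface epitope suitable for antibody-based detection or sorting of expressing cells. The depositor and sequencing-derived records differ by only a few bases and mainly in how the CMV promoter region is annotated.
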