Features (pLannotate 1.2.2; 29 found; start..end, strand, type, name):
      8..304     +  CDS            nef (fragment): NEF_HV1BR - Experimental evidence at protein level: Swiss-Prot protein existence level 1. Extracellular Nef protein targets CD4(+) T-lymphocytes for apoptosis by interacting with CXCR4 surface receptors (PubMed:14990729). From Human immunodeficiency virus type 1 group M subtype B (isolate BRU/LAI) (HIV-1).
    352..609     +  LTR            5' LTR (truncated): truncated 5' long terminal repeat (LTR) from HIV-1
    656..781     +  misc_feature   HIV-1 Ψ: packaging signal of human immunodeficiency virus type 1
    765..1128    +  CDS            HIV-1 gag (fragment): gag protein from human immunodeficiency virus 1; gag
   1274..1507    +  misc_feature   RRE: The Rev response element (RRE) of HIV-1 allows for Rev-dependent mRNA export from the nucleus to the cytoplasm.
   1884..1984    +  CDS            Rev (fragment): human immunodeficiency virus 1 (HIV-1) Rev protein; rev; enhances nuclear export of unspliced and incompletely spliced viral mRNAs
   2031..2148    +  misc_feature   cPPT/CTS: central polypurine tract and central termination sequence of HIV-1
   2208..2511    +  enhancer       CMV enhancer: human cytomegalovirus immediate early enhancer
   2583..2600    -  promoter       CMV promoter (fragment): human cytomegalovirus (CMV) immediate early promoter
   2662..2713    +  promoter       CMVd2 promoter: truncated human cytomegalovirus (CMV) immediate early promoter that yields moderately reduced expression relative to the full-length promoter
   2827..3543    +  CDS            Clover: Clover is a basic (constitutively fluorescent) green/yellow fluorescent protein published in 2012, derived from Aequorea victoria. It is reported to be a rapidly-maturing weak dimer with high acid sensitivity.
   3544..3665    +  CDS            mini-AID (fragment): minimal degron from the auxin-responsive IAA17 protein of Arabidopsis thaliana (Kubota et al., 2013) acts as an auxin-inducible degron (AID) in the presence of TIR1
   3736..3924    +  CDS            CD52: CD52_HUMAN - Also known as CDW52, HE5. Experimental evidence at protein level: Swiss-Prot protein existence level 1. May play a role in carrying and orienting carbohydrate, as well as having a more specific role. From Homo sapiens (Human).
   3927..3975    +  polyA_signal   poly(A) signal: synthetic polyadenylation signal
   3999..4400    +  CDS            nef (fragment): NEF_HV112 - Experimental evidence at protein level: Swiss-Prot protein existence level 1. Extracellular Nef protein targets CD4(+) T-lymphocytes for apoptosis by interacting with CXCR4 surface receptors. From Human immunodeficiency virus type 1 group M subtype B (isolate PCV12) (HIV-1).
   4525..4705    +  LTR            5' LTR (truncated): truncated 5' long terminal repeat (LTR) from HIV-1
   4706..4741    +  misc_feature   MCS (fragment): pUC18/19 multiple cloning site
   4778..4794    -  protein_bind   lac operator: The lac repressor binds to the lac operator to inhibit transcription in E. coli. This inhibition can be relieved by adding lactose or isopropyl-β-D-thiogalactopyranoside (IPTG). lac repressor encoded by lacI
   4802..4832    -  promoter       lac promoter: promoter for the E. coli lac operon
   4847..4868    -  protein_bind   CAP binding site: CAP binding activates transcription in the presence of cAMP. E. coli catabolite activator protein
   4881..4973    -  CDS            lacI (fragment): lac repressor; lacI; The lac repressor binds to the lac operator to inhibit transcription in E. coli. This inhibition can be relieved by adding lactose or isopropyl-β-D-thiogalactopyranoside (IPTG).
   4975..5099    -  rep_origin     RSF ori (fragment): Plasmids containing the RSF 1030 origin of replication can be propagated in E. coli cells that contain additional plasmids with compatible origins.
   5145..5280    +  rep_origin     SV40 ori: SV40 origin of replication
   5344..5932    -  rep_origin     ori: high-copy-number ColE1/pMB1/pBR322/pUC origin of replication
   6103..6963    -  CDS            AmpR: β-lactamase; bla; confers resistance to ampicillin, carbenicillin, and related antibiotics
   6964..7068    -  promoter       AmpR promoter: bla
   7163..7198    +  CDS            rop (fragment): Rop protein, which maintains plasmids at low copy number; rop
   7300..7399    +  misc_feature   bom (fragment): basis of mobility region from pBR322
   7405..4       -  CDS            lacZα (fragment) (across the origin): LacZα fragment of β-galactosidase; lacZ fragment
>Addgene plasmid #110655 | pUCHR-mClover-smAID-P2A-CD5HA2-bglpA | depositor full sequence | sequence record 208113 | pUCHR-mClover-smAID-P2A-CD5HA2-bglpA sequence 7558 bps
GAATTAAGATATCCTTGATCTGTGGATCTACCACACACAAGGCTACTTCCCTGATTAGCAGAACTACACA
CCAGGGCCAGGGGTCAGATATCCACTGACCTTTGGATGGTGCTACAAGCTAGTACCAGTTGAGCCAGATA
AGGTAGAAGAGGCCAATAAAGGAGAGAACACCAGCTTGTTACACCCTGTGAGCCTGCATGGGATGGATGA
CCCGGAGAGAGAAGTGTTAGAGTGGAGGTTTGACAGCCGCCTAGCATTTCATCACGTGGCCCGAGAGCTG
CATCCGGAGTACTTCAAGAACTGCTGATATCGAGCTTGCTACAAGGGACTTTCCGCTGGGGACTTTCCAG
GGAGGCGTGGCCTGGGCGGGACTGGGGAGTGGCGAGCCCTCAGATCCTGCATATAAGCAGCTGCTTTTTG
CCTGTACTGGGTCTCTCTGGTTAGACCAGATCTGAGCCTGGGAGCTCTCTGGCTAACTAGGGAACCCACT
GCTTAAGCCTCAATAAAGCTTGCCTTGAGTGCTTCAAGTAGTGTGTGCCCGTCTGTTGTGTGACTCTGGT
AACTAGAGATCCCTCAGACCCTTTTAGTCAGTGTGGAAAATCTCTAGCAGTGGCGCCCGAACAGGGACTT
GAAAGCGAAAGGGAAACCAGAGGAGCTCTCTCGACGCAGGACTCGGCTTGCTGAAGCGCGCACGGCAAGA
GGCGAGGGGCGGCGACTGGTGAGTACGCCAAAAATTTTGACTAGCGGAGGCTAGAAGGAGAGAGATGGGT
GCGAGAGCGTCAGTATTAAGCGGGGGAGAATTAGATCGCGATGGGAAAAAATTCGGTTAAGGCCAGGGGG
AAAGAAAAAATATAAATTAAAACATATAGTATGGGCAAGCAGGGAGCTAGAACGATTCGCAGTTAATCCT
GGCCTGTTAGAAACATCAGAAGGCTGTAGACAAATACTGGGACAGCTACAACCATCCCTTCAGACAGGAT
CAGAAGAACTTAGATCATTATATAATACAGTAGCAACCCTCTATTGTGTGCATCAAAGGATAGAGATAAA
AGACACCAAGGAAGCTTTAGACAAGATAGAGGAAGAGCAAAACAAAAGTAAGACCACCGCACAGCAAGCG
GCCGCTGATCTTCAGACCTGGAGGAGGAGATATGAGGGACAATTGGAGAAGTGAATTATATAAATATAAA
GTAGTAAAAATTGAACCATTAGGAGTAGCACCCACCAAGGCAAAGAGAAGAGTGGTGCAGAGAGAAAAAA
GAGCAGTGGGAATAGGAGCTTTGTTCCTTGGGTTCTTGGGAGCAGCAGGAAGCACTATGGGCGCAGCGTC
AATGACGCTGACGGTACAGGCCAGACAATTATTGTCTGGTATAGTGCAGCAGCAGAACAATTTGCTGAGG
GCTATTGAGGCGCAACAGCATCTGTTGCAACTCACAGTCTGGGGCATCAAGCAGCTCCAGGCAAGAATCC
TGGCTGTGGAAAGATACCTAAAGGATCAACAGCTCCTGGGGATTTGGGGTTGCTCTGGAAAACTCATTTG
CACCACTGCTGTGCCTTGGAATGCTAGTTGGAGTAATAAATCTCTGGAACAGATTTGGAATCACACGACC
TGGATGGAGTGGGACAGAGAAATTAACAATTACACAAGCTTAATACACTCCTTAATTGAAGAATCGCAAA
ACCAGCAAGAAAAGAATGAACAAGAATTATTGGAATTAGATAAATGGGCAAGTTTGTGGAATTGGTTTAA
CATAACAAATTGGCTGTGGTATATAAAATTATTCATAATGATAGTAGGAGGCTTGGTAGGTTTAAGAATA
GTTTTTGCTGTACTTTCTATAGTGAATAGAGTTAGGCAGGGATATTCACCATTATCGTTTCAGACCCACC
TCCCAACCCCGAGGGGACCCGACAGGCCCGAAGGAATAGAAGAAGAAGGTGGAGAGAGAGACAGAGACAG
ATCCATTCGATTAGTGAACGGATCTCGACGGTATCGGACCCTCGAGACAAATGGCAGTATTCATCCACAA
TTTTAAAAGAAAAGGGGGGATTGGGGGGTACAGTGCAGGGGAAAGAATAGTAGACATAATAGCAACAGAC
ATACAAACTAAAGAATTACAAAAACAAATTACAAAAATTCAAAATTTTCGGGTTTATTACAGGGACAGCA
GAAATCCACTTTGGGTCCGATAAGCTTGGGAGTTCCGCGTTACATAACTTACGGTAAATGGCCCGCCTGG
CTGACCGCCCAACGACCCCCGCCCATTGACGTCAATAATGACGTATGTTCCCATAGTAACGCCAATAGGG
ACTTTCCATTGACGTCAATGGGTGGAGTATTTACGGTAAACTGCCCACTTGGCAGTACATCAAGTGTATC
ATATGCCAAGTACGCCCCCTATTGACGTCAATGACGGTAAATGGCCCGCCTGGCATTATGCCCAGTACAT
GACCTTACGGGACTTTCCTACTTGGCAGTACATCTACGTATTAGTCATCGCTATTACCATGGTGATGCGG
TTTTGGCAGTACATCAATGGGCGTGGATAGCGGTTTGACTCACGGGATTTCCAAGTCTCCACCCCATTGA
CGTCAATGGGAGTTTGTTTTGGCACCAAAATCAACGGGACTTCCAAAATGTCGTAACAACTCCGCCCCAT
TGACGCAAATGGGCGGTAGGCGTGTACGGTGGGAGGTCTATATAAGCAGAGCTCGTTTAGTGAACCGTCA
GATCGCCTGGAGACGCCATCCACGCTGTTTTGACCTCCATAGAAGACACCGGGACCGATCCAGCCTCCCA
AGCTTCGAATTCGCAGGTCGACCACCATGGTGAGCAAGGGCGAGGAGCTGTTCACCGGGGTGGTGCCCAT
CCTGGTCGAGCTGGACGGCGACGTAAACGGCCACAAGTTCAGCGTCCGCGGCGAGGGCGAGGGCGATGCC
ACCAACGGCAAGCTGACCCTGAAGTTCATCTGCACCACCGGCAAGCTGCCCGTGCCCTGGCCCACCCTCG
TGACCACCTTCGGCTACGGCGTGGCCTGCTTCAGCCGCTACCCCGACCACATGAAGCAGCACGACTTCTT
CAAGTCCGCCATGCCCGAAGGCTACGTCCAGGAGCGCACCATCTCTTTCAAGGACGACGGTACCTACAAG
ACCCGCGCCGAGGTGAAGTTCGAGGGCGACACCCTGGTGAACCGCATCGAGCTGAAGGGCATCGACTTCA
AGGAGGACGGCAACATCCTGGGGCACAAGCTGGAGTACAACTTCAACAGCCACAACGTCTATATCACGGC
CGACAAGCAGAAGAACGGCATCAAGGCTAACTTCAAGATCCGCCACAACGTTGAGGACGGCAGCGTGCAG
CTCGCCGACCACTACCAGCAGAACACCCCCATCGGCGACGGCCCCGTGCTGCTGCCCGACAACCACTACC
TGAGCCATCAGTCCAAGCTGAGCAAAGACCCCAACGAGAAGCGCGATCACATGGTCCTGCTGGAGTTCGT
GACCGCCGCCGGGATTACACATGGCATGGACGAGCTGTACAAGCCAGCCAAACCTCCGGCCAAGGCACAA
GTTGTGGGATGGCCACCGGTGAGATCATACCGGAAGAACGTGATGGTTTCCTGCCAAAAATCAAGCGGTG
GCCCGGAGGCGGCGGCGTTCGTGAAAGTAGGATCCGGCGCAACAAACTTCTCTCTGCTGAAACAAGCCGG
AGATGTCGAAGAGAATCCTGGACCGAAGCGCTTCCTCTTCCTCCTACTCACCATCAGCCTCCTGGTTATG
GTACAGATACAAACTGGACTCTCAGGACAAAACGACACCTACCCTTACGACGTGCCCGACTACGCCTCAG
CATCCAGCAACATAAGCGGAGGCATTTTCCTTTTCTTCGTGGCCAATGCCATAATCCACCTCTTCTGCTT
CAGTTGAATAAAATATCTTTATTTTCATTACATCTGTGTGTTGGTTTTTTGTGTGGTACCGCATCTTGCT
GAAAAACTCGAGTACCTTTAAGACCAATGACTTACAAGGCAGCTGTAGATCTTAGCCACTTTTTAAAAGA
AAAGGGGGGACTGGAAGGGCTAATTCACTCCCAACGAAGACAAGATATCCTTGATCTGTGGATCTACCAC
ACACAAGGCTACTTCCCTGATTGGCAGAACTACACACCAGGGCCAGGGATCAGATATCCACTGACCTTTG
GATGGTGCTACAAGCTAGTACCAGTTGAGCAAGAGAAGGTAGAAGAAGCCAATGAAGGAGAGAACACCCG
CTTGTTACACCCTGTGAGCCTGCATGGGATGGATGACCCGGAGAGAGAAGTATTAGAGTGGAGGTTTGAC
AGCCGCCTAGCATTTCATCACATGGCCCGAGAGCTGCATCCGGAGTACTTCAAGAACTGCTGACATCGAG
CTTGCTACAAGGGACTTTCCGCTGGGGACTTTCCAGGGAGGCGTGGCCTGGGCGGGACTGGGGAGTGGCG
AGCCCTCAGATGCTGCATATAAGCAGCTGCTTTTTGCTTGTACTGGGTCTCTCTGGTTAGACCAGATCTG
AGCCTGGGAGCTCTCTGGCTAACTAGGGAACCCACTGCTTAAGCCTCAATAAAGCTTGCCTTGAGTGCTT
CAAGTAGTGTGTGCCCGTCTGTTGTGTGACTCTGGTAACTAGAGATCCCTCAGACCCTTTTAGTCAGTGT
GGAAAATCTCTAGCAGGATCCTCTAGAGTCGACCTGCAGGCATGCAAGCTTGGCGTAATCATGGTCATAG
CTGTTTCCTGTGTGAAATTGTTATCCGCTCACAATTCCACACAACATACGAGCCGGAAGCATAAAGTGTA
AAGCCTGGGGTGCCTAATGAGTGAGCTAACTCACATTAATTGCGTTGCGCTCACTGCCCGCTTTCCAGTC
GGGAAACCTGTCGTGCCAGCTGCATTAATGAATCGGCCAACGCGCGGGGAGAGGCGGTTTGCGTATTGGG
CGCTCTTCCGCTTCCTCGCTCACTGACTCGCTGCGCTCGGTCGTTCGGCTGCGGCGAGCGGTATCAGCTC
ACTCAAAGGCGGTAATACGGTTATCCACAGAATCAGGGGATAACGCAGGAAAGAACATGCATCTCAATTA
GTCAGCAACCATAGTCCCGCCCCTAACTCCGCCCATCCCGCCCCTAACTCCGCCCAGTTCCGCCCATTCT
CCGCCCCATGGCTGACTAATTTTTTTTATTTATGCAGAGGCCGAGGCCGCCTCGGCCTCTGAGCTATTCC
AGAAGTAGTGAGGAGGCTTTTTTGGAGGCCTAGCATGTGAGCAAAAGGCCAGCAAAAGGCCAGGAACCGT
AAAAAGGCCGCGTTGCTGGCGTTTTTCCATAGGCTCCGCCCCCCTGACGAGCATCACAAAAATCGACGCT
CAAGTCAGAGGTGGCGAAACCCGACAGGACTATAAAGATACCAGGCGTTTCCCCCTGGAAGCTCCCTCGT
GCGCTCTCCTGTTCCGACCCTGCCGCTTACCGGATACCTGTCCGCCTTTCTCCCTTCGGGAAGCGTGGCG
CTTTCTCATAGCTCACGCTGTAGGTATCTCAGTTCGGTGTAGGTCGTTCGCTCCAAGCTGGGCTGTGTGC
ACGAACCCCCCGTTCAGCCCGACCGCTGCGCCTTATCCGGTAACTATCGTCTTGAGTCCAACCCGGTAAG
ACACGACTTATCGCCACTGGCAGCAGCCACTGGTAACAGGATTAGCAGAGCGAGGTATGTAGGCGGTGCT
ACAGAGTTCTTGAAGTGGTGGCCTAACTACGGCTACACTAGAAGGACAGTATTTGGTATCTGCGCTCTGC
TGAAGCCAGTTACCTTCGGAAAAAGAGTTGGTAGCTCTTGATCCGGCAAACAAACCACCGCTGGTAGCGG
TGGTTTTTTTGTTTGCAAGCAGCAGATTACGCGCAGAAAAAAAGGATCTCAAGAAGATCCTTTGATCTTT
TCTACGGGGTCTGACGCTCAGTGGAACGAAAACTCACGTTAAGGGATTTTGGTCATGAGATTATCAAAAA
GGATCTTCACCTAGATCCTTTTAAATTAAAAATGAAGTTTTAAATCAATCTAAAGTATATATGAGTAAAC
TTGGTCTGACAGTTACCAATGCTTAATCAGTGAGGCACCTATCTCAGCGATCTGTCTATTTCGTTCATCC
ATAGTTGCCTGACTCCCCGTCGTGTAGATAACTACGATACGGGAGGGCTTACCATCTGGCCCCAGTGCTG
CAATGATACCGCGAGACCCACGCTCACCGGCTCCAGATTTATCAGCAATAAACCAGCCAGCCGGAAGGGC
CGAGCGCAGAAGTGGTCCTGCAACTTTATCCGCCTCCATCCAGTCTATTAATTGTTGCCGGGAAGCTAGA
GTAAGTAGTTCGCCAGTTAATAGTTTGCGCAACGTTGTTGCCATTGCTACAGGCATCGTGGTGTCACGCT
CGTCGTTTGGTATGGCTTCATTCAGCTCCGGTTCCCAACGATCAAGGCGAGTTACATGATCCCCCATGTT
GTGCAAAAAAGCGGTTAGCTCCTTCGGTCCTCCGATCGTTGTCAGAAGTAAGTTGGCCGCAGTGTTATCA
CTCATGGTTATGGCAGCACTGCATAATTCTCTTACTGTCATGCCATCCGTAAGATGCTTTTCTGTGACTG
GTGAGTACTCAACCAAGTCATTCTGAGAATAGTGTATGCGGCGACCGAGTTGCTCTTGCCCGGCGTCAAT
ACGGGATAATACCGCGCCACATAGCAGAACTTTAAAAGTGCTCATCATTGGAAAACGTTCTTCGGGGCGA
AAACTCTCAAGGATCTTACCGCTGTTGAGATCCAGTTCGATGTAACCCACTCGTGCACCCAACTGATCTT
CAGCATCTTTTACTTTCACCAGCGTTTCTGGGTGAGCAAAAACAGGAAGGCAAAATGCCGCAAAAAAGGG
AATAAGGGCGACACGGAAATGTTGAATACTCATACTCTTCCTTTTTCAATATTATTGAAGCATTTATCAG
GGTTATTGTCTCATGAGCGGATACATATTTGAATGTATTTAGAAAAATAAACAAATAGGGGTTCCGCGCA
CATTTCCCCGAAAAGTGCCACCTGACGTCTAAGAAACCATTATTATCATGACATTAACCTATAAAAATAG
GCGTATCACGAGGCCCTTTCGTCTCGCGCGTTTCGGTGATGACGGTGAAAACCTCTGACACATGCAGCTC
CCGGAGACGGTCACAGCTTGTCTGTAAGCGGATGCCGGGAGCAGACAAGCCCGTCAGGGCGCGTCAGCGG
GTGTTGGCGGGTGTCGGGGCTGGCTTAACTATGCGGCATCAGAGCAGATTGTACTGAGAGTGCACCATAT
GCGGTGTGAAATACCGCACAGATGCGTAAGGAGAAAATACCGCATCAGGCGCCATTCGCCATTCAGGCTG
CGCAACTGTTGGGAAGGGCGATCGGTGCGGGCCTCTTCGCTATTACGCCAGCTGGCGAAAGGGGGATGTG
CTGCAAGGCGATTAAGTTGGGTAACGCCAGGGTTTTCCCAGTCACGACGTTGTAAAACGACGGCCAGT
