Features (pLannotate 1.2.2; 28 found; start..end, strand, type, name):
      6..302     +  CDS            nef (fragment): NEF_HV1BR - Experimental evidence at protein level: Swiss-Prot protein existence level 1. Extracellular Nef protein targets CD4(+) T-lymphocytes for apoptosis by interacting with CXCR4 surface receptors (PubMed:14990729). From Human immunodeficiency virus type 1 group M subtype B (isolate BRU/LAI) (HIV-1).
    350..607     +  LTR            5' LTR (truncated): truncated 5' long terminal repeat (LTR) from HIV-1
    654..779     +  misc_feature   HIV-1 Ψ: packaging signal of human immunodeficiency virus type 1
    763..1126    +  CDS            HIV-1 gag (fragment): gag protein from human immunodeficiency virus 1; gag
   1272..1505    +  misc_feature   RRE: The Rev response element (RRE) of HIV-1 allows for Rev-dependent mRNA export from the nucleus to the cytoplasm.
   1882..1982    +  CDS            Rev (fragment): human immunodeficiency virus 1 (HIV-1) Rev protein; rev; enhances nuclear export of unspliced and incompletely spliced viral mRNAs
   2029..2146    +  misc_feature   cPPT/CTS: central polypurine tract and central termination sequence of HIV-1
   2206..2509    +  enhancer       CMV enhancer: human cytomegalovirus immediate early enhancer
   2510..2713    +  promoter       CMV promoter: human cytomegalovirus (CMV) immediate early promoter
   2819..3535    +  CDS            Clover: Clover is a basic (constitutively fluorescent) green/yellow fluorescent protein published in 2012, derived from Aequorea victoria. It is reported to be a rapidly-maturing weak dimer with high acid sensitivity.
   3536..3657    +  CDS            mini-AID (fragment): minimal degron from the auxin-responsive IAA17 protein of Arabidopsis thaliana (Kubota et al., 2013) acts as an auxin-inducible degron (AID) in the presence of TIR1
   3728..3916    +  CDS            CD52: CD52_HUMAN - Also known as CDW52, HE5. Experimental evidence at protein level: Swiss-Prot protein existence level 1. May play a role in carrying and orienting carbohydrate, as well as having a more specific role. From Homo sapiens (Human).
   3919..3967    +  polyA_signal   poly(A) signal: synthetic polyadenylation signal
   3991..4392    +  CDS            nef (fragment): NEF_HV112 - Experimental evidence at protein level: Swiss-Prot protein existence level 1. Extracellular Nef protein targets CD4(+) T-lymphocytes for apoptosis by interacting with CXCR4 surface receptors. From Human immunodeficiency virus type 1 group M subtype B (isolate PCV12) (HIV-1).
   4517..4697    +  LTR            5' LTR (truncated): truncated 5' long terminal repeat (LTR) from HIV-1
   4698..4733    +  misc_feature   MCS (fragment): pUC18/19 multiple cloning site
   4770..4786    -  protein_bind   lac operator: The lac repressor binds to the lac operator to inhibit transcription in E. coli. This inhibition can be relieved by adding lactose or isopropyl-β-D-thiogalactopyranoside (IPTG). lac repressor encoded by lacI
   4794..4824    -  promoter       lac promoter: promoter for the E. coli lac operon
   4839..4860    -  protein_bind   CAP binding site: CAP binding activates transcription in the presence of cAMP. E. coli catabolite activator protein
   4873..4965    -  CDS            lacI (fragment): lac repressor; lacI; The lac repressor binds to the lac operator to inhibit transcription in E. coli. This inhibition can be relieved by adding lactose or isopropyl-β-D-thiogalactopyranoside (IPTG).
   4967..5091    -  rep_origin     RSF ori (fragment): Plasmids containing the RSF 1030 origin of replication can be propagated in E. coli cells that contain additional plasmids with compatible origins.
   5137..5272    +  rep_origin     SV40 ori: SV40 origin of replication
   5335..5923    -  rep_origin     ori: high-copy-number ColE1/pMB1/pBR322/pUC origin of replication
   6094..6954    -  CDS            AmpR: β-lactamase; bla; confers resistance to ampicillin, carbenicillin, and related antibiotics
   6955..7059    -  promoter       AmpR promoter: bla
   7154..7189    +  CDS            rop (fragment): Rop protein, which maintains plasmids at low copy number; rop
   7291..7390    +  misc_feature   bom (fragment): basis of mobility region from pBR322
   7396..4       -  CDS            lacZα (fragment) (across the origin): LacZα fragment of β-galactosidase; lacZ fragment
>Addgene plasmid #110655 | pUCHR-mClover-smAID-P2A-CD5HA2-bglpA | addgene full sequence | sequence record 214602 | Addgene NGS Result
GAATTGATATCCTTGATCTGTGGATCTACCACACACAAGGCTACTTCCCTGATTAGCAGAACTACACACC
AGGGCCAGGGGTCAGATATCCACTGACCTTTGGATGGTGCTACAAGCTAGTACCAGTTGAGCCAGATAAG
GTAGAAGAGGCCAATAAAGGAGAGAACACCAGCTTGTTACACCCTGTGAGCCTGCATGGGATGGATGACC
CGGAGAGAGAAGTGTTAGAGTGGAGGTTTGACAGCCGCCTAGCATTTCATCACGTGGCCCGAGAGCTGCA
TCCGGAGTACTTCAAGAACTGCTGATATCGAGCTTGCTACAAGGGACTTTCCGCTGGGGACTTTCCAGGG
AGGCGTGGCCTGGGCGGGACTGGGGAGTGGCGAGCCCTCAGATCCTGCATATAAGCAGCTGCTTTTTGCC
TGTACTGGGTCTCTCTGGTTAGACCAGATCTGAGCCTGGGAGCTCTCTGGCTAACTAGGGAACCCACTGC
TTAAGCCTCAATAAAGCTTGCCTTGAGTGCTTCAAGTAGTGTGTGCCCGTCTGTTGTGTGACTCTGGTAA
CTAGAGATCCCTCAGACCCTTTTAGTCAGTGTGGAAAATCTCTAGCAGTGGCGCCCGAACAGGGACTTGA
AAGCGAAAGGGAAACCAGAGGAGCTCTCTCGACGCAGGACTCGGCTTGCTGAAGCGCGCACGGCAAGAGG
CGAGGGGCGGCGACTGGTGAGTACGCCAAAAATTTTGACTAGCGGAGGCTAGAAGGAGAGAGATGGGTGC
GAGAGCGTCAGTATTAAGCGGGGGAGAATTAGATCGCGATGGGAAAAAATTCGGTTAAGGCCAGGGGGAA
AGAAAAAATATAAATTAAAACATATAGTATGGGCAAGCAGGGAGCTAGAACGATTCGCAGTTAATCCTGG
CCTGTTAGAAACATCAGAAGGCTGTAGACAAATACTGGGACAGCTACAACCATCCCTTCAGACAGGATCA
GAAGAACTTAGATCATTATATAATACAGTAGCAACCCTCTATTGTGTGCATCAAAGGATAGAGATAAAAG
ACACCAAGGAAGCTTTAGACAAGATAGAGGAAGAGCAAAACAAAAGTAAGACCACCGCACAGCAAGCGGC
CGCTGATCTTCAGACCTGGAGGAGGAGATATGAGGGACAATTGGAGAAGTGAATTATATAAATATAAAGT
AGTAAAAATTGAACCATTAGGAGTAGCACCCACCAAGGCAAAGAGAAGAGTGGTGCAGAGAGAAAAAAGA
GCAGTGGGAATAGGAGCTTTGTTCCTTGGGTTCTTGGGAGCAGCAGGAAGCACTATGGGCGCAGCGTCAA
TGACGCTGACGGTACAGGCCAGACAATTATTGTCTGGTATAGTGCAGCAGCAGAACAATTTGCTGAGGGC
TATTGAGGCGCAACAGCATCTGTTGCAACTCACAGTCTGGGGCATCAAGCAGCTCCAGGCAAGAATCCTG
GCTGTGGAAAGATACCTAAAGGATCAACAGCTCCTGGGGATTTGGGGTTGCTCTGGAAAACTCATTTGCA
CCACTGCTGTGCCTTGGAATGCTAGTTGGAGTAATAAATCTCTGGAACAGATTTGGAATCACACGACCTG
GATGGAGTGGGACAGAGAAATTAACAATTACACAAGCTTAATACACTCCTTAATTGAAGAATCGCAAAAC
CAGCAAGAAAAGAATGAACAAGAATTATTGGAATTAGATAAATGGGCAAGTTTGTGGAATTGGTTTAACA
TAACAAATTGGCTGTGGTATATAAAATTATTCATAATGATAGTAGGAGGCTTGGTAGGTTTAAGAATAGT
TTTTGCTGTACTTTCTATAGTGAATAGAGTTAGGCAGGGATATTCACCATTATCGTTTCAGACCCACCTC
CCAACCCCGAGGGGACCCGACAGGCCCGAAGGAATAGAAGAAGAAGGTGGAGAGAGAGACAGAGACAGAT
CCATTCGATTAGTGAACGGATCTCGACGGTATCGGACCCTCGAGACAAATGGCAGTATTCATCCACAATT
TTAAAAGAAAAGGGGGGATTGGGGGGTACAGTGCAGGGGAAAGAATAGTAGACATAATAGCAACAGACAT
ACAAACTAAAGAATTACAAAAACAAATTACAAAAATTCAAAATTTTCGGGTTTATTACAGGGACAGCAGA
AATCCACTTTGGGTCCGATAAGCTTGGGAGTTCCGCGTTACATAACTTACGGTAAATGGCCCGCCTGGCT
GACCGCCCAACGACCCCCGCCCATTGACGTCAATAATGACGTATGTTCCCATAGTAACGCCAATAGGGAC
TTTCCATTGACGTCAATGGGTGGAGTATTTACGGTAAACTGCCCACTTGGCAGTACATCAAGTGTATCAT
ATGCCAAGTACGCCCCCTATTGACGTCAATGACGGTAAATGGCCCGCCTGGCATTATGCCCAGTACATGA
CCTTATGGGACTTTCCTACTTGGCAGTACATCTACGTATTAGTCATCGCTATTACCATGGTGATGCGGTT
TTGGCAGTACATCAATGGGCGTGGATAGCGGTTTGACTCACGGGGATTTCCAAGTCTCCACCCCATTGAC
GTCAATGGGAGTTTGTTTTGGCACCAAAATCAACGGGACTTTCCAAAATGTCGTAACAACTCCGCCCCAT
TGACGCAAATGGGCGGTAGGCGTGTACGGTGGGAGGTCTATATAAGCAGAGCTCGTTTAGTGAACCGTCA
GATCGCCTGGAGACGCCATCCACGCTGTTTTGACCTCCATAGAAGACACCGGGACCGATCCAGCCTCCGA
ATTCGCAGGTCGACCACCATGGTGAGCAAGGGCGAGGAGCTGTTCACCGGGGTGGTGCCCATCCTGGTCG
AGCTGGACGGCGACGTAAACGGCCACAAGTTCAGCGTCCGCGGCGAGGGCGAGGGCGATGCCACCAACGG
CAAGCTGACCCTGAAGTTCATCTGCACCACCGGCAAGCTGCCCGTGCCCTGGCCCACCCTCGTGACCACC
TTCGGCTACGGCGTGGCCTGCTTCAGCCGCTACCCCGACCACATGAAGCAGCACGACTTCTTCAAGTCCG
CCATGCCCGAAGGCTACGTCCAGGAGCGCACCATCTCTTTCAAGGACGACGGTACCTACAAGACCCGCGC
CGAGGTGAAGTTCGAGGGCGACACCCTGGTGAACCGCATCGAGCTGAAGGGCATCGACTTCAAGGAGGAC
GGCAACATCCTGGGGCACAAGCTGGAGTACAACTTCAACAGCCACAACGTCTATATCACGGCCGACAAGC
AGAAGAACGGCATCAAGGCTAACTTCAAGATCCGCCACAACGTTGAGGACGGCAGCGTGCAGCTCGCCGA
CCACTACCAGCAGAACACCCCCATCGGCGACGGCCCCGTGCTGCTGCCCGACAACCACTACCTGAGCCAT
CAGTCCAAGCTGAGCAAAGACCCCAACGAGAAGCGCGATCACATGGTCCTGCTGGAGTTCGTGACCGCCG
CCGGGATTACACATGGCATGGACGAGCTGTACAAGCCAGCCAAACCTCCGGCCAAGGCACAAGTTGTGGG
ATGGCCACCGGTGAGATCATACCGGAAGAACGTGATGGTTTCCTGCCAAAAATCAAGCGGTGGCCCGGAG
GCGGCGGCGTTCGTGAAAGTAGGATCCGGCGCAACAAACTTCTCTCTGCTGAAACAAGCCGGAGATGTCG
AAGAGAATCCTGGACCGAAGCGCTTCCTCTTCCTCCTACTCACCATCAGCCTCCTGGTTATGGTACAGAT
ACAAACTGGACTCTCAGGACAAAACGACACCTACCCTTACGACGTGCCCGACTACGCCTCAGCATCCAGC
AACATAAGCGGAGGCATTTTCCTTTTCTTCGTGGCCAATGCCATAATCCACCTCTTCTGCTTCAGTTGAA
TAAAATATCTTTATTTTCATTACATCTGTGTGTTGGTTTTTTGTGTGGTACCGCATCTTGCTGAAAAACT
CGAGTACCTTTAAGACCAATGACTTACAAGGCAGCTGTAGATCTTAGCCACTTTTTAAAAGAAAAGGGGG
GACTGGAAGGGCTAATTCACTCCCAACGAAGACAAGATATCCTTGATCTGTGGATCTACCACACACAAGG
CTACTTCCCTGATTGGCAGAACTACACACCAGGGCCAGGGATCAGATATCCACTGACCTTTGGATGGTGC
TACAAGCTAGTACCAGTTGAGCAAGAGAAGGTAGAAGAAGCCAATGAAGGAGAGAACACCCGCTTGTTAC
ACCCTGTGAGCCTGCATGGGATGGATGACCCGGAGAGAGAAGTATTAGAGTGGAGGTTTGACAGCCGCCT
AGCATTTCATCACATGGCCCGAGAGCTGCATCCGGAGTACTTCAAGAACTGCTGACATCGAGCTTGCTAC
AAGGGACTTTCCGCTGGGGACTTTCCAGGGAGGCGTGGCCTGGGCGGGACTGGGGAGTGGCGAGCCCTCA
GATGCTGCATATAAGCAGCTGCTTTTTGCTTGTACTGGGTCTCTCTGGTTAGACCAGATCTGAGCCTGGG
AGCTCTCTGGCTAACTAGGGAACCCACTGCTTAAGCCTCAATAAAGCTTGCCTTGAGTGCTTCAAGTAGT
GTGTGCCCGTCTGTTGTGTGACTCTGGTAACTAGAGATCCCTCAGACCCTTTTAGTCAGTGTGGAAAATC
TCTAGCAGGATCCTCTAGAGTCGACCTGCAGGCATGCAAGCTTGGCGTAATCATGGTCATAGCTGTTTCC
TGTGTGAAATTGTTATCCGCTCACAATTCCACACAACATACGAGCCGGAAGCATAAAGTGTAAAGCCTGG
GGTGCCTAATGAGTGAGCTAACTCACATTAATTGCGTTGCGCTCACTGCCCGCTTTCCAGTCGGGAAACC
TGTCGTGCCAGCTGCATTAATGAATCGGCCAACGCGCGGGGAGAGGCGGTTTGCGTATTGGGCGCTCTTC
CGCTTCCTCGCTCACTGACTCGCTGCGCTCGGTCGTTCGGCTGCGGCGAGCGGTATCAGCTCACTCAAAG
GCGGTAATACGGTTATCCACAGAATCAGGGGATAACGCAGGAAAGAACATGCATCTCAATTAGTCAGCAA
CCATAGTCCCGCCCCTAACTCCGCCCATCCCGCCCCTAACTCCGCCCAGTTCCGCCCATTCTCCGCCCCA
TGGCTGACTAATTTTTTTTATTTATGCAGAGGCCGAGGCCGCCTCGGCCTCTGAGCTATTCCAGAAGTAG
TGAGGAGGCTTTTTTGGAGGCCTAGATGTGAGCAAAAGGCCAGCAAAAGGCCAGGAACCGTAAAAAGGCC
GCGTTGCTGGCGTTTTTCCATAGGCTCCGCCCCCCTGACGAGCATCACAAAAATCGACGCTCAAGTCAGA
GGTGGCGAAACCCGACAGGACTATAAAGATACCAGGCGTTTCCCCCTGGAAGCTCCCTCGTGCGCTCTCC
TGTTCCGACCCTGCCGCTTACCGGATACCTGTCCGCCTTTCTCCCTTCGGGAAGCGTGGCGCTTTCTCAT
AGCTCACGCTGTAGGTATCTCAGTTCGGTGTAGGTCGTTCGCTCCAAGCTGGGCTGTGTGCACGAACCCC
CCGTTCAGCCCGACCGCTGCGCCTTATCCGGTAACTATCGTCTTGAGTCCAACCCGGTAAGACACGACTT
ATCGCCACTGGCAGCAGCCACTGGTAACAGGATTAGCAGAGCGAGGTATGTAGGCGGTGCTACAGAGTTC
TTGAAGTGGTGGCCTAACTACGGCTACACTAGAAGAACAGTATTTGGTATCTGCGCTCTGCTGAAGCCAG
TTACCTTCGGAAAAAGAGTTGGTAGCTCTTGATCCGGCAAACAAACCACCGCTGGTAGCGGTGGTTTTTT
TGTTTGCAAGCAGCAGATTACGCGCAGAAAAAAAGGATCTCAAGAAGATCCTTTGATCTTTTCTACGGGG
TCTGACGCTCAGTGGAACGAAAACTCACGTTAAGGGATTTTGGTCATGAGATTATCAAAAAGGATCTTCA
CCTAGATCCTTTTAAATTAAAAATGAAGTTTTAAATCAATCTAAAGTATATATGAGTAAACTTGGTCTGA
CAGTTACCAATGCTTAATCAGTGAGGCACCTATCTCAGCGATCTGTCTATTTCGTTCATCCATAGTTGCC
TGACTCCCCGTCGTGTAGATAACTACGATACGGGAGGGCTTACCATCTGGCCCCAGTGCTGCAATGATAC
CGCGAGACCCACGCTCACCGGCTCCAGATTTATCAGCAATAAACCAGCCAGCCGGAAGGGCCGAGCGCAG
AAGTGGTCCTGCAACTTTATCCGCCTCCATCCAGTCTATTAATTGTTGCCGGGAAGCTAGAGTAAGTAGT
TCGCCAGTTAATAGTTTGCGCAACGTTGTTGCCATTGCTACAGGCATCGTGGTGTCACGCTCGTCGTTTG
GTATGGCTTCATTCAGCTCCGGTTCCCAACGATCAAGGCGAGTTACATGATCCCCCATGTTGTGCAAAAA
AGCGGTTAGCTCCTTCGGTCCTCCGATCGTTGTCAGAAGTAAGTTGGCCGCAGTGTTATCACTCATGGTT
ATGGCAGCACTGCATAATTCTCTTACTGTCATGCCATCCGTAAGATGCTTTTCTGTGACTGGTGAGTACT
CAACCAAGTCATTCTGAGAATAGTGTATGCGGCGACCGAGTTGCTCTTGCCCGGCGTCAATACGGGATAA
TACCGCGCCACATAGCAGAACTTTAAAAGTGCTCATCATTGGAAAACGTTCTTCGGGGCGAAAACTCTCA
AGGATCTTACCGCTGTTGAGATCCAGTTCGATGTAACCCACTCGTGCACCCAACTGATCTTCAGCATCTT
TTACTTTCACCAGCGTTTCTGGGTGAGCAAAAACAGGAAGGCAAAATGCCGCAAAAAAGGGAATAAGGGC
GACACGGAAATGTTGAATACTCATACTCTTCCTTTTTCAATATTATTGAAGCATTTATCAGGGTTATTGT
CTCATGAGCGGATACATATTTGAATGTATTTAGAAAAATAAACAAATAGGGGTTCCGCGCACATTTCCCC
GAAAAGTGCCACCTGACGTCTAAGAAACCATTATTATCATGACATTAACCTATAAAAATAGGCGTATCAC
GAGGCCCTTTCGTCTCGCGCGTTTCGGTGATGACGGTGAAAACCTCTGACACATGCAGCTCCCGGAGACG
GTCACAGCTTGTCTGTAAGCGGATGCCGGGAGCAGACAAGCCCGTCAGGGCGCGTCAGCGGGTGTTGGCG
GGTGTCGGGGCTGGCTTAACTATGCGGCATCAGAGCAGATTGTACTGAGAGTGCACCATATGCGGTGTGA
AATACCGCACAGATGCGTAAGGAGAAAATACCGCATCAGGCGCCATTCGCCATTCAGGCTGCGCAACTGT
TGGGAAGGGCGATCGGTGCGGGCCTCTTCGCTATTACGCCAGCTGGCGAAAGGGGGATGTGCTGCAAGGC
GATTAAGTTGGGTAACGCCAGGGTTTTCCCAGTCACGACGTTGTAAAACGACGGCCAGT
